>Addgene plasmid #78860 | FL-BCL2L1 | depositor full sequence | sequence record 147489 | FL-BCL2L1 sequence 7872 bps
TCGACGGATCGGGAGATCTCCCGATCCCCTATGGTGCACTCTCAGTACAATCTGCTCTGATGCCGCATAG
TTAAGCCAGTATCTGCTCCCTGCTTGTGTGTTGGAGGTCGCTGAGTAGTGCGCGAGCAAAATTTAAGCTA
CAACAAGGCAAGGCTTGACCGACAATTGCATGAAGAATCTGCTTAGGGTTAGGCGTTTTGCGCTGCTTCG
CGATGTACGGGCCAGATATACGCGTTGACATTGATTATTGACTAGTTATTAATAGTAATCAATTACGGGG
TCATTAGTTCATAGCCCATATATGGAGTTCCGCGTTACATAACTTACGGTAAATGGCCCGCCTGGCTGAC
CGCCCAACGACCCCCGCCCATTGACGTCAATAATGACGTATGTTCCCATAGTAACGCCAATAGGGACTTT
CCATTGACGTCAATGGGTGGAGTATTTACGGTAAACTGCCCACTTGGCAGTACATCAAGTGTATCATATG
CCAAGTACGCCCCCTATTGACGTCAATGACGGTAAATGGCCCGCCTGGCATTATGCCCAGTACATGACCT
TATGGGACTTTCCTACTTGGCAGTACATCTACGTATTAGTCATCGCTATTACCATGGTGATGCGGTTTTG
GCAGTACATCAATGGGCGTGGATAGCGGTTTGACTCACGGGGATTTCCAAGTCTCCACCCCATTGACGTC
AATGGGAGTTTGTTTTGGCACCAAAATCAACGGGACTTTCCAAAATGTCGTAACAACTCCGCCCCATTGA
CGCAAATGGGCGGTAGGCGTGTACGGTGGGAGGTCTATATAAGCAGAGCTCTCTGGCTAACTAGAGAACC
CACTGCTTACTGGCTTATCGAAATTAATACGACTCACTATAGGGAGACCCAAGCTGGCTAGCGTTTAAAC
TTAAGCTTGGTACCGAGCTCGGATCCGCCGCCACCATGGAAGACGCCAAAAACATAAAGAAAGGCCCGGC
GCCATTCTATCCGCTGGAAGATGGAACCGCTGGAGAGCAACTGCATAAGGCTATGAAGAGATACGCCCTG
GTTCCTGGAACAATTGCTTTTACAGATGCACATATCGAGGTGGACATCACTTACGCTGAGTACTTCGAAA
TGTCCGTTCGGTTGGCAGAAGCTATGAAACGATATGGGCTGAATACAAATCACAGAATCGTCGTATGCAG
TGAAAACTCTCTTCAATTCTTTATGCCGGTGTTGGGCGCGTTATTTATCGGAGTTGCAGTTGCGCCCGCG
AACGACATTTATAATGAACGTGAATTGCTCAACAGTATGGGCATTTCGCAGCCTACCGTGGTGTTCGTTT
CCAAAAAGGGGTTGCAAAAAATTTTGAACGTGCAAAAAAAGCTCCCAATCATCCAAAAAATTATTATCAT
GGATTCTAAAACGGATTACCAGGGATTTCAGTCGATGTACACGTTCGTCACATCTCATCTACCTCCCGGT
TTTAATGAATACGATTTTGTGCCAGAGTCCTTCGATAGGGACAAGACAATTGCACTGATCATGAACTCCT
CTGGATCTACTGGTCTGCCTAAAGGTGTCGCTCTGCCTCATAGAACTGCCTGCGTGAGATTCTCGCATGC
CAGAGATCCTATTTTTGGCAATCAAATCATTCCGGATACTGCGATTTTAAGTGTTGTTCCATTCCATCAC
GGTTTTGGAATGTTTACTACACTCGGATATTTGATATGTGGATTTCGAGTCGTCTTAATGTATAGATTTG
AAGAAGAGCTGTTTCTGAGGAGCCTTCAGGATTACAAGATTCAAAGTGCGCTGCTGGTGCCAACCCTATT
CTCCTTCTTCGCCAAAAGCACTCTGATTGACAAATACGATTTATCTAATTTACACGAAATTGCTTCTGGT
GGCGCTCCCCTCTCTAAGGAAGTCGGGGAAGCGGTTGCCAAGAGGTTCCATCTGCCAGGTATCAGGCAAG
GATATGGGCTCACTGAGACTACATCAGCTATTCTGATTACACCCGAGGGGGATGATAAACCGGGCGCGGT
CGGTAAAGTTGTTCCATTTTTTGAAGCGAAGGTTGTGGATCTGGATACCGGGAAAACGCTGGGCGTTAAT
CAAAGAGGCGAACTGTGTGTGAGAGGTCCTATGATTATGTCCGGTTATGTAAACAATCCGGAAGCGACCA
ACGCCTTGATTGACAAGGATGGATGGCTACATTCTGGAGACATAGCTTACTGGGACGAAGACGAACACTT
CTTCATCGTTGACCGCCTGAAGTCTCTGATTAAGTACAAAGGCTATCAGGTGGCTCCCGCTGAATTGGAA
TCCATCTTGCTCCAACACCCCAACATCTTCGACGCAGGTGTCGCAGGTCTTCCCGACGATGACGCCGGTG
AACTTCCCGCCGCCGTTGTTGTTTTGGAGCACGGAAAGACGATGACGGAAAAAGAGATCGTGGATTACGT
CGCCAGTCAAGTAACAACCGCGAAAAAGTTGCGCGGAGGAGTTGTGTTTGTGGACGAAGTACCGAAAGGT
CTTACCGGAAAACTCGACGCAAGAAAAATCAGAGAGATCCTCATAAAGGCCAAGAAGGGCGGAAAGATCG
CCGTGGACGCGAATTCCGCGGGGCTCGACGGTAAGCCTATCCCTAACCCTCTCCTCGGTCTCGATTCTAC
GCTCGAGGATATCACAAGTTTGTACAAAAAAGTTGGCATGTCTCAGAGCAACCGGGAGCTGGTGGTTGAC
TTTCTCTCCTACAAGCTTTCCCAGAAAGGATACAGCTGGAGTCAGTTTAGTGATGTGGAAGAGAACAGGA
CTGAGGCCCCAGAAGGGACTGAATCGGAGATGGAGACCCCCAGTGCCATCAATGGCAACCCATCCTGGCA
CCTGGCAGACAGCCCCGCGGTGAATGGAGCCACTGGCCACAGCAGCAGTTTGGATGCCCGGGAGGTGATC
CCCATGGCAGCAGTAAAGCAAGCGCTGAGGGAGGCAGGCGACGAGTTTGAACTGCGGTACCGGCGGGCAT
TCAGTGACCTGACATCCCAGCTCCACATCACCCCAGGGACAGCATATCAGAGCTTTGAACAGGTAGTGAA
TGAACTCTTCCGGGATGGGGTAAACTGGGGTCGCATTGTGGCCTTTTTCTCCTTCGGCGGGGCACTGTGC
GTGGAAAGCGTAGACAAGGAGATGCAGGTATTGGTGAGTCGGATCGCAGCTTGGATGGCCACTTACCTGA
ATGACCACCTAGAGCCTTGGATCCAGGAGAACGGCGGCTGGGATACTTTTGTGGAACTCTATGGGAACAA
TGCAGCAGCCGAGAGCCGAAAGGGCCAGGAACGCTTCAACCGCTGGTTCCTGACGGGCATGACTGTGGCC
GGCGTGGTTCTGCTGGGCTCACTCTTCAGTCGGAAATGCCCAACTTTCTTGTACAAAGTGGTGATATCGC
GGCCGCTCTAGAGGGCCCGTTTAAACCCGCTGATCAGCCTCGACTGTGCCTTCTAGTTGCCAGCCATCTG
TTGTTTGCCCCTCCCCCGTGCCTTCCTTGACCCTGGAAGGTGCCACTCCCACTGTCCTTTCCTAATAAAA
TGAGGAAATTGCATCGCATTGTCTGAGTAGGTGTCATTCTATTCTGGGGGGTGGGGTGGGGCAGGACAGC
AAGGGGGAGGATTGGGAAGACAATAGCAGGCATGCTGGGGATGCGGTGGGCTCTATGGCTTCTGAGGCGG
AAAGAACCAGCTGGGGCTCTAGGGGGTATCCCC
[124 nt withheld, positions 3744-3867]
C
[91 nt withheld, positions 3869-3959]
A
[49 nt withheld, positions 3961-4009]
CCTTTGACGTTGGAGTCCACGTTCTTT
[37 nt withheld, positions 4037-4073]
ACCCTATCTCGGTCTATTCTTTTGATTTATAAGGGATTTTGCCGATTTCGGCCTATTGGTTAAAAAATGA
GCTGATTTAACAAAAATTTAACGCGAATTAATTCTGTGGAATGTGTGTCAGTTAGGGTGTGGAAAGTCCC
CAGGCTCCCCAGCAGGCAGAAGTATGCAAAGCATGCATCTCAATTAGTCAGCAACCAGGTGTGGAAAGTC
CCCAGGCTCCCCAGCAGGCAGAAGTATGCAAAGCATGCATCTCAATTAGTCAGCAACCATAGTCCCGCCC
CTAACTCCGCCCATCCCGCCCCTAACTCCGCCCAGTTCCGCCCATTCTCCGCCCCATGGCTGACTAATTT
TTTTTATTTATGCAGAGGCCGAGGCCGCCTCTGCCTCTGAGCTATTCCAGAAGTAGTGAGGAGGCTTTTT
TGGAGGCCTAGGCTTTTGCAAAAAGCTCCCGGGAGCTTGTATATCCATTTTCGGATCTGATCAAGAGACA
GGATGAGGATCGTTTCGCATGATTGAACAAGATGGATTGCACGCAGGTTCTCCGGCCGCTTGGGTGGAGA
GGCTATTCGGCTATGACTGGGCACAACAGACAATCGGCTGCTCTGATGCCGCCGTGTTCCGGCTGTCAGC
GCAGGGGCGCCCGGTTCTTTTTGTCAAGACCGACCTGTCCGGTGCCCTGAATGAACTGCAGGACGAGGCA
GCGCGGCTATCGTGGCTGGCCACGACGGGCGTTCCTTGCGCAGCTGTGCTCGACGTTGTCACTGAAGCGG
GAAGGGACTGGCTGCTATTGGGCGAAGTGCCGGGGCAGGATCTCCTGTCATCTCACCTTGCTCCTGCCGA
GAAAGTATCCATCATGGCTGATGCAATGCGGCGGCTGCATACGCTTGATCCGGCTACCTGCCCATTCGAC
CACCAAGCGAAACATCGCATCGAGCGAGCACGTACTCGGATGGAAGCCGGTCTTGTCGATCAGGATGATC
TGGACGAAGAGCATCAGGGGCTCGCGCCAGCCGAACTGTTCGCCAGGCTCAAGGCGCGCATGCCCGACGG
CGAGGATCTCGTCGTGACCCATGGCGATGCCTGCTTGCCGAATATCATGGTGGAAAATGGCCGCTTTTCT
GGATTCATCGACTGTGGCCGGCTGGGTGTGGCGGACCGCTATCAGGACATAGCGTTGGCTACCCGTGATA
TTGCTGAAGAGCTTGGCGGCGAATGGGCTGACCGCTTCCTCGTGCTTTACGGTATCGCCGCTCCCGATTC
GCAGCGCATCGCCTTCTATCGCCTTCTTGACGAGTTCTTCTGAGCGGGACTCTGGGGTTCGAAATGACCG
ACCAAGCGACGCCCAACCTGCCATCACGAGATTTCGATTCCACCGCCGCCTTCTATGAAAGGTTGGGCTT
CGGAATCGTTTTCCGGGACGCCGGCTGGATGATCCTCCAGCGCGGGGATCTCATGCTGGAGTTCTTCGCC
CACCCCAACTTGTTTATTGCAGCTTATAATGGTTACAAATAAAGCAATAGCATCACAAATTTCACAAATA
AAGCATTTTTTTCACTGCATTCTAGTTGTGGTTTGTCCAAACTCATCAATGTATCTTATCATGTCTGTAT
ACCGTCGACCTCTAGCTAGAGCTTGGCGTAATCATGGTCATAGCTGTTTCCTGTGTGAAATTGTTATCCG
CTCACAATTCCACACAACATACGAGCCGGAAGCATAAAGTGTAAAGCCTGGGGTGCCTAATGAGTGAGCT
AACTCACATTAATTGCGTTGCGCTCACTGCCCGCTTTCCAGTCGGGAAACCTGTCGTGCCAGCTGCATTA
ATGAATCGGCCAACGCGCGGGGAGAGGCGGTTTGCGTATTGGGCGCTCTTCCGCTTCCTCGCTCACTGAC
TCGCTGCGCTCGGTCGTTCGGCTGCGGCGAGCGGTATCAGCTCACTCAAAGGCGGTAATACGGTTATCCA
CAGAATCAGGGGATAACGCAGGAAAGAACATGTGAGCAAAAGGCCAGCAAAAGGCCAGGAACCGTAAAAA
GGCCGCGTTGCTGGCGTTTTTCCATAGGCTCCGCCCCCCTGACGAGCATCACAAAAATCGACGCTCAAGT
CAGAGGTGGCGAAACCCGACAGGACTATAAAGATACCAGGCGTTTCCCCCTGGAAGCTCCCTCGTGCGCT
CTCCTGTTCCGACCCTGCCGCTTACCGGATACCTGTCCGCCTTTCTCCCTTCGGGAAGCGTGGCGCTTTC
TCATAGCTCACGCTGTAGGTATCTCAGTTCGGTGTAGGTCGTTCGCTCCAAGCTGGGCTGTGTGCACGAA
CCCCCCGTTCAGCCCGACCGCTGCGCCTTATCCGGTAACTATCGTCTTGAGTCCAACCCGGTAAGACACG
ACTTATCGCCACTGGCAGCAGCCACTGGTAACAGGATTAGCAGAGCGAGGTATGTAGGCGGTGCTACAGA
GTTCTTGAAGTGGTGGCCTAACTACGGCTACACTAGAAGAACAGTATTTGGTATCTGCGCTCTGCTGAAG
CCAGTTACCTTCGGAAAAAGAGTTGGTAGCTCTTGATCCGGCAAACAAACCACCGCTGGTAGCGGTTTTT
TTGTTTGCAAGCAGCAGATTACGCGCAGAAAAAAAGGATCTCAAGAAGATCCTTTGATCTTTTCTACGGG
GTCTGACGCTCAGTGGAACGAAAACTCACGTTAAGGGATTTTGGTCATGAGATTATCAAAAAGGATCTTC
ACCTAGATCCTTTTAAATTAAAAATGAAGTTTTAAATCAATCTAAAGTATATATGAGTAAACTTGGTCTG
ACAGTTACCAATGCTTAATCAGTGAGGCACCTATCTCAGCGATCTGTCTATTTCGTTCATCCATAGTTGC
CTGACTCCCCGTCGTGTAGATAACTACGATACGGGAGGGCTTACCATCTGGCCCCAGTGCTGCAATGATA
CCGCGAGACCCACGCTCACCGGCTCCAGATTTATCAGCAATAAACCAGCCAGCCGGAAGGGCCGAGCGCA
GAAGTGGTCCTGCAACTTTATCCGCCTCCATCCAGTCTATTAATTGTTGCCGGGAAGCTAGAGTAAGTAG
TTCGCCAGTTAATAGTTTGCGCAACGTTGTTGCCATTGCTACAGGCATCGTGGTGTCACGCTCGTCGTTT
GGTATGGCTTCATTCAGCTCCGGTTCCCAACGATCAAGGCGAGTTACATGATCCCCCATGTTGTGCAAAA
AAGCGGTTAGCTCCTTCGGTCCTCCGATCGTTGTCAGAAGTAAGTTGGCCGCAGTGTTATCACTCATGGT
TATGGCAGCACTGCATAATTCTCTTACTGTCATGCCATCCGTAAGATGCTTTTCTGTGACTGGTGAGTAC
TCAACCAAGTCATTCTGAGAATAGTGTATGCGGCGACCGAGTTGCTCTTGCCCGGCGTCAATACGGGATA
ATACCGCGCCACATAGCAGAACTTTAAAAGTGCTCATCATTGGAAAACGTTCTTCGGGGCGAAAACTCTC
AAGGATCTTACCGCTGTTGAGATCCAGTTCGATGTAACCCACTCGTGCACCCAACTGATCTTCAGCATCT
TTTACTTTCACCAGCGTTTCTGGGTGAGCAAAAACAGGAAGGCAAAATGCCGCAAAAAAGGGAATAAGGG
CGACACGGAAATGTTGAATACTCATACTCTTCCTTTTTCAATATTATTGAAGCATTTATCAGGGTTATTG
TCTCATGAGCGGATACATATTTGAATGTATTTAGAAAAATAAACAAATAGGGGTTCCGCGCACATTTCCC
CGAAAAGTGCCACCTGACG
Features (pLannotate 1.2.2; 24 found; start..end, strand, type, name):
     30..82      -  misc_feature   bom (fragment): basis of mobility region from pBR322
    237..616     +  enhancer       CMV enhancer: human cytomegalovirus immediate early enhancer
    617..820     +  promoter       CMV promoter: human cytomegalovirus (CMV) immediate early promoter
    816..849     +  LTR            5' LTR (truncated) (fragment): truncated 5' long terminal repeat (LTR) from HIV-1
    865..883     +  promoter       T7 promoter: promoter for bacteriophage T7 RNA polymerase
    946..2595    +  CDS            luciferase: firefly luciferase; luc+; enhanced luc+ version of the luciferase gene
   2620..2661    +  CDS            V5 tag: epitope tag from simian virus 5
   2675..2692    +  protein_bind   attB1 (fragment): mutant version of attB; core recombination site for the Gateway® BP reaction BP Clonase™
   2698..3396    +  CDS            BCL2L1: B2CL1_HUMAN - Also known as BCL2L, BCLX. Experimental evidence at protein level: Swiss-Prot protein existence level 1. Isoform Bcl-X(S) promotes apoptosis. From Homo sapiens (Human).
   3399..3422    -  protein_bind   attB2: mutant version of attB; recombination site for the Gateway® BP reaction BP Clonase™
   3474..3698    +  polyA_signal   bGH poly(A) signal: bovine growth hormone polyadenylation signal
   3702..3723    +  promoter       SV40 promoter (fragment): SV40 enhancer and early promoter
   3744..4172    +  rep_origin     f1 ori (sequence partly withheld): f1 bacteriophage origin of replication; arrow indicates direction of (+) strand synthesis
   4186..4515    +  promoter       SV40 promoter: SV40 enhancer and early promoter
   4582..5373    +  CDS            neo: KKA2_KLEPN - Also known as kan, nptII. Experimental evidence at protein level: Swiss-Prot protein existence level 1. Resistance to kanamycin, neomycin, paromomycin, ribostamycin, butirosin and gentamicin B. From Klebsiella pneumoniae.
   5397..5555    +  CDS            ble (fragment): BLE_KLEPN - Experimental evidence at protein level: Swiss-Prot protein existence level 1. Binding protein with a strong affinity to the bleomycin family of antibiotics. Binds to CL990; an antimitotic-antibiotic compound. From Klebsiella pneumoniae.
   5550..5671    +  polyA_signal   SV40 poly(A) signal: SV40 polyadenylation signal
   5744..5760    -  protein_bind   lac operator: The lac repressor binds to the lac operator to inhibit transcription in E. coli. This inhibition can be relieved by adding lactose or isopropyl-β-D-thiogalactopyranoside (IPTG). lac repressor encoded by lacI
   5768..5798    -  promoter       lac promoter: promoter for the E. coli lac operon
   5813..5834    -  protein_bind   CAP binding site: CAP binding activates transcription in the presence of cAMP. E. coli catabolite activator protein
   5847..5939    -  CDS            lacI (fragment): lac repressor; lacI; The lac repressor binds to the lac operator to inhibit transcription in E. coli. This inhibition can be relieved by adding lactose or isopropyl-β-D-thiogalactopyranoside (IPTG).
   6122..6707    -  rep_origin     ori: high-copy-number ColE1/pMB1/pBR322/pUC origin of replication
   6878..7738    -  CDS            AmpR: β-lactamase; bla; confers resistance to ampicillin, carbenicillin, and related antibiotics
   7739..7843    -  promoter       AmpR promoter: bla
