[The description below was written by a language model from this plasmid's Addgene catalogue record and pLannotate feature annotations shown in this document.]
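Description:
FL-BCL2L1 is a mammalian expression plasmid built on the pcDNA3.1(+) backbone that produces human BCL2L1 (BCL2 like 1, also known as Bcl-X) fused at its N terminus to firefly luciferase and a V5 epitope tag. The annotated 7,872 nt sequence shows a single expression unit: the CMV immediate early enhancer and promoter, followed by a T7 promoter, the luc+ firefly luciferase coding sequence, the V5 tag, and then the BCL2L1 open reading frame flanked by attB1 and attB2 sites. These sites are the scars of the Gateway LR reaction used to move the gene into a luciferase-containing destination vector. Transcripts are terminated by the bovine growth hormone polyadenylation signal.

The remainder is standard backbone. An SV40 early promoter drives the neomycin phosphotransferase gene with an SV40 poly(A) signal, allowing G418 selection in mammalian cells. A high-copy ColE1/pUC-type origin and the β-lactamase gene support propagation in E. coli under ampicillin selection, and an f1 origin is also present. Short annotated fragments (HIV-1 LTR, ble, lacI, the lac promoter and operator, bom) appear to be backbone remnants or partial matches rather than functional parts of the design.

The plasmid serves as a positive-control prey for establishing DULIP, a dual luminescence-based co-immunoprecipitation assay for mapping protein interactions in mammalian cells. In that assay, firefly luciferase activity reports how much prey fusion co-precipitates with a bait protein. The record does not name the matching bait construct.
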