Addgene plasmid #78860: FL-BCL2L1
Purpose: DULIP positive control (prey) for assay establishment
Depositing lab: Erich Wanker. Depositing organization: Max-Delbrueck-Centrum fuer Molekulare Medizin (MDC). Publication: DULIP: A Dual Luminescence-Based Co-Immunoprecipitation Assay for Interactome Mapping in Mammalian Cells. Trepte P, Buntru A, Klockmeier K, Willmore L, Arumughan A, Secker C, Zenkner M, Brusendorf L, Rau K, Redel A, Wanker EE. J Mol Biol. 2015 Oct 23;427(21):3375-88. doi: 10.1016/j.jmb.2015.08.003. Epub 2015 Aug 8. PubMed 26264872.
Backbone
  Vector backbone: pcDNA3.1(+)
  Backbone size w/o insert (bp): 5428
  Modifications to backbone: Firefly luciferase, BCL2L1 inserted via LR reaction
  Vector type: Mammalian Expression ; Expression vector
  Selectable markers: Neomycin (select with G418)
Growth in bacteria
  Bacterial resistance: Ampicillin, 100 μg/mL
  Growth temperature: 37°C
  Growth strain: DH5alpha
  Copy number: Unknown
Gene/Insert
  Gene/Insert name: BCL2 like 1
  Species: H. sapiens (human)
  Insert size (bp): 725
  GenBank ID: NM_138578.2
  Entrez Gene: BCL2L1 (a.k.a. BCL-XL/S, BCL2L, BCLX, Bcl-X, PPP1R52)
  Promoter: CMV
  Tag / fusion protein: Firefly luciferase, V5-tag (N terminal on insert)
  Cloning method: Gateway Cloning
  Sequencing primers: 5′ CMVF_pcDNA3, T7F; 3′ bGH reverse
Terms and licenses: Academic/Nonprofit Terms; Industry Terms: Not Available to Industry
How to cite: FL-BCL2L1 was a gift from Erich Wanker (Addgene plasmid # 78860 ; http://n2t.net/addgene:78860 ; RRID:Addgene_78860)
