>Addgene plasmid #78860 | FL-BCL2L1 | addgene partial sequence | sequence record 151559 | CMV-F 5'-CGCAAATGGGCGGTAGGCGTG-3'
GCAGAGCTCTCTGGCTAACTAGAGAACCCACTGCTTACTGGCTTATCGAAATTAATACGACTCACTATAG
GGAGACCCAAGCTGGCTAGCGTTTAAACTTAAGCTTGGTACCGAGCTCGGATCCGCCGCCACCATGGAAG
ACGCCAAAAACATAAAGAAAGGCCCGGCGCCATTCTATCCGCTGGAAGATGGAACCGCTGGAGAGCAACT
GCATAAGGCTATGAAGAGATACGCCCTGGTTCCTGGAACAATTGCTTTTACAGATGCACATATCGAGGTG
GACATCACTTACGCTGAGTACTTCGAAATGTCCGTTCGGTTGGCAGAAGCTATGAAACGATATGGGCTGA
ATACAAATCACAGAATCGTCGTATGCAGTGAAAACTCTCTTCAATTCTTTATGCCGGTGTTGGGCGCGTT
ATTTATCGGAGTTGCAGTTGCGCCCGCGAACGACATTTATAATGAACGTGAATTGCTCAACAGTATGGGC
ATTTCGCAGCCTACCGTGGTGTTCGTTTCCAAAAAGGGGTTGCAAAAAATTTTGAACGTGCAAAAAAAGC
TCCCAATCATCCAAAAAATTATTATCATGGATTCTAAAACGGATTACCAGGGATTTCAGTCGATGTACAC
GTTCGTCACATCTCATCTACCTCCCGGTTTTAATGAATACGATTTTGTGCCAGAGTCCTTCGATAGGGAC
AAGACAATTGCACTGATCATGAACTCCTCTGGATCTACTGGTCTGCCTAAAGGTGTCGCTCTGCCTCATA
GAACTGCCTGCGTGAGATTCTCGCATGCCAGAGATCCTATTTTTGGCAATCAAATCATTCCGGATACTGC
GATTTTAAGTGTTGTTCCATTCCATCACGGTTTTGGAATGTTTACTACACTCGGATATTTGATATGTGGA
