>Addgene plasmid #78860 | FL-BCL2L1 | addgene partial sequence | sequence record 151560 | BGH-rev 5'-TAGAAGGCACAGTCGAGG-3'
AGCGGCCGCGATATCACCACTTTGTACAAGAAAGTTGGGCATTTCCGACTGAAGAGTGAGCCCAGCAGAA
CCACGCCGGCCACAGTCATGCCCGTCAGGAACCAGCGGTTGAAGCGTTCCTGGCCCTTTCGGCTCTCGGC
TGCTGCATTGTTCCCATAGAGTTCCACAAAAGTATCCCAGCCGCCGTTCTCCTGGATCCAAGGCTCTAGG
TGGTCATTCAGGTAAGTGGCCATCCAAGCTGCGATCCGACTCACCAATACCTGCATCTCCTTGTCTACGC
TTTCCACGCACAGTGCCCCGCCGAAGGAGAAAAAGGCCACAATGCGACCCCAGTTTACCCCATCCCGGAA
GAGTTCATTCACTACCTGTTCAAAGCTCTGATATGCTGTCCCTGGGGTGATGTGGAGCTGGGATGTCAGG
TCACTGAATGCCCGCCGGTACCGCAGTTCAAACTCGTCGCCTGCCTCCCTCAGCGCTTGCTTTACTGCTG
CCATGGGGATCACCTCCCGGGCATCCAAACTGCTGCTGTGGCCAGTGGCTCCATTCACCGCGGGGCTGTC
TGCCAGGTGCCAGGATGGGTTGCCATTGATGGCACTGGGGGTCTCCATCTCCGATTCAGTCCCTTCTGGG
GCCTCAGTCCTGTTCTCTTCCACATCACTAAACTGACTCCAGCTGTATCCTTTCTGGGAAAGCTTGTAGG
AGAGAAAGTCAACCACCAGCTCCCGGTTGCTCTGAGACATGCCAACTTTTTTGTACAAACTTGTGATATC
CTCGAGCGTAGAATCGAGACCGAGGAGAGGGTTAGGGATAGGCTTACCGTCGAGCCCCGCGGAATTCGCG
TCCACGGCGATCTTTCCGCCCTTCTTGGCCTTTATGAGGATCTCTCTGATTTTTCTTGCGTCGAGTTTTC
CGGTAAGACCTTTCGGTACTTCGTCCACAAACACAACTCCTCCGCGCAACTTTTTCGCGGTTGTTACTTG
ACTGGCGACGTAATCCACGATCTCTTTTTCCGTCATCGTCTTTCCGTGCTCCAAAACA
